Addgene plasmid #248566: pHAGE-dCas9
Purpose: A CRISPR-based technology to study chromosome-specific aneuploidy by targeting human centromeres
Depositing lab: Teresa Davoli. Depositing organization: NYU Grossman School of Medicine. Publication: KaryoCreate: A CRISPR-based technology to study chromosome-specific aneuploidy by targeting human centromeres. Bosco N, Goldberg A, Zhao X, Mays JC, Cheng P, Johnson AF, Bianchi JJ, Toscani C, Di Tommaso E, Katsnelson L, Annuar D, Mei S, Faitelson RE, Pesselev IY, Mohamed KS, Mermerian A, Camacho-Hernandez EM, Gionco CA, Manikas J, Tseng YS, Sun Z, Fani S, Keegan S, Lippman SM, Fenyo D, Giunta S, Santaguida S, Davoli T. Cell. 2023 Apr 27;186(9):1985-2001.e19. doi: 10.1016/j.cell.2023.03.029. Epub 2023 Apr 18. PubMed 37075754.
Backbone
  Vector backbone: pHAGE-TREx-DEST
  Vector type: Mammalian Expression, CRISPR
Growth in bacteria
  Bacterial resistance: Ampicillin, 100 μg/mL
  Growth temperature: 30°C
  Growth strain: NEB Stable
  Copy number: High Copy
Gene/Insert
  Gene/Insert name: dCas9
  Species: S. pyogenes
  Mutation: D10A, H840A
  Promoter: CMV, TetO2
  Tag / fusion protein: HA, 2xNLS (C terminal on insert)
  Cloning method: Gateway Cloning
Terms and licenses: Academic/Nonprofit Terms; Industry Terms: Not Available to Industry
How to cite: pHAGE-dCas9 was a gift from Teresa Davoli (Addgene plasmid # 248566 ; http://n2t.net/addgene:248566 ; RRID:Addgene_248566)
