[The description below was written by a language model from this plasmid's Addgene catalogue record and pLannotate feature annotations shown in this document.]
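Description:
pHAGE-dCas9 is a lentiviral transfer plasmid for tetracycline-regulatable expression of catalytically dead Streptococcus pyogenes Cas9 in mammalian cells, built by Gateway recombination into the pHAGE-TREx-DEST backbone. In bacteria it replicates from a high-copy ColE1/pUC-type origin and is selected with ampicillin through the bla gene. The viral framework is HIV-1 derived: a truncated 5' LTR, the Ψ packaging signal with adjoining gag fragment, the Rev response element for Rev-dependent export of the genomic RNA, the cPPT/CTS element, a WPRE that enhances transcript stability and expression, and a self-inactivating ΔU3 3' LTR. Small lac, SV40 ori and SV40 poly(A) fragments are annotated in the non-viral backbone region.

The payload sits between attB1 and attB2 sites left by the Gateway reaction. A CMV enhancer/promoter followed by tet operator sequences (the TetO2 arrangement in the record, which the annotation software picks up as fragments of other Tet-responsive promoters) drives the dCas9 open reading frame. In this type of design, transcription is repressed in cells that express the Tet repressor and is induced by tetracycline or doxycycline. The protein carries the D10A and H840A substitutions that abolish nuclease activity while preserving guide RNA-directed DNA binding, and the record lists C-terminal HA and 2xNLS tags; the feature table annotates only a nucleoplasmin NLS. The dCas9 coding sequence is annotated as two contiguous halves, which appears to be an annotation artefact rather than a split design. A downstream mouse PGK promoter drives blasticidin S deaminase for selection of transduced cells.

The plasmid comes from the KaryoCreate system, which targets dCas9-based proteins to human centromeric repeats to induce chromosome-specific aneuploidy. With no additional fusion partner recorded, it provides dCas9 alone; its exact role in that work is not stated.
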