Features (pLannotate 1.2.2; 32 found; start..end, strand, type, name):
    141..165     -  protein_bind   attB1: mutant version of attB; recombination site for the Gateway® BP reaction BP Clonase™
    265..298     -  promoter       TRE3GV promoter (fragment): 3rd-generation Tet-responsive promoter that can be activated by binding of Tet-On® 3G, optimized for retroviral and lentiviral vectors
    306..325     -  promoter       PLtetO-1 promoter (fragment): modified phage lambda PL promoter with tet operator sites (Lutz and Bujard, 1997)
    327..346     -  promoter       PLtetO-1 promoter (fragment): modified phage lambda PL promoter with tet operator sites (Lutz and Bujard, 1997)
    348..551     -  promoter       CMV promoter: human cytomegalovirus (CMV) immediate early promoter
    552..855     -  enhancer       CMV enhancer: human cytomegalovirus immediate early enhancer
    912..1029    -  misc_feature   cPPT/CTS: central polypurine tract and central termination sequence of HIV-1
   1074..1174    -  CDS            Rev (fragment): human immunodeficiency virus 1 (HIV-1) Rev protein; rev; enhances nuclear export of unspliced and incompletely spliced viral mRNAs
   1551..1784    -  misc_feature   RRE: The Rev response element (RRE) of HIV-1 allows for Rev-dependent mRNA export from the nucleus to the cytoplasm.
   1959..2297    -  CDS            HIV-1 gag (fragment): gag protein from human immunodeficiency virus 1; gag
   2281..2406    -  misc_feature   HIV-1 Ψ: packaging signal of human immunodeficiency virus type 1
   2453..2710    -  LTR            5' LTR (truncated): truncated 5' long terminal repeat (LTR) from HIV-1
   2758..3087    -  CDS            nef (fragment): NEF_HV1BR - Experimental evidence at protein level: Swiss-Prot protein existence level 1. Extracellular Nef protein targets CD4(+) T-lymphocytes for apoptosis by interacting with CXCR4 surface receptors (PubMed:14990729). From Human immunodeficiency virus type 1 group M subtype B (isolate BRU/LAI) (HIV-1).
   3254..3337    -  polyA_signal   SV40 poly(A) signal (fragment): SV40 polyadenylation signal
   3369..3391    -  protein_bind   lac operator (fragment): The lac repressor binds to the lac operator to inhibit transcription in E. coli. This inhibition can be relieved by adding lactose or isopropyl-β-D-thiogalactopyranoside (IPTG). lac repressor encoded by lacI
   3395..3425    -  promoter       lac promoter: promoter for the E. coli lac operon
   3440..3461    -  protein_bind   CAP binding site: CAP binding activates transcription in the presence of cAMP. E. coli catabolite activator protein
   3474..3511    -  CDS            lacI (fragment): lac repressor; lacI; The lac repressor binds to the lac operator to inhibit transcription in E. coli. This inhibition can be relieved by adding lactose or isopropyl-β-D-thiogalactopyranoside (IPTG).
   3536..3629    -  rep_origin     SV40 ori (fragment): SV40 origin of replication
   3635..3689    -  CDS            lacI (fragment): lac repressor; lacI; The lac repressor binds to the lac operator to inhibit transcription in E. coli. This inhibition can be relieved by adding lactose or isopropyl-β-D-thiogalactopyranoside (IPTG).
   3872..4460    -  rep_origin     ori: high-copy-number ColE1/pMB1/pBR322/pUC origin of replication
   4631..5491    -  CDS            AmpR: β-lactamase; bla; confers resistance to ampicillin, carbenicillin, and related antibiotics
   5492..5596    -  promoter       AmpR promoter: bla
   5801..6034    -  LTR            3' LTR (ΔU3): self-inactivating 3' long terminal repeat (LTR) from HIV-1
   6036..6101    -  CDS            nef (fragment): NEF_HV1Z2 - Experimental evidence at protein level: Swiss-Prot protein existence level 1. Extracellular Nef protein targets CD4(+) T-lymphocytes for apoptosis by interacting with CXCR4 surface receptors. From Human immunodeficiency virus type 1 group M subtype D (isolate Z2/CDC-Z34) (HIV-1).
   6109..6697    -  misc_feature   WPRE: woodchuck hepatitis virus posttranscriptional regulatory element
   6764..7162    -  CDS            BSD: blasticidin S deaminase; Aspergillus terreus BSD; confers resistance to blasticidin
   7183..7682    -  promoter       PGK promoter: mouse phosphoglycerate kinase 1 promoter
   7782..7806    +  protein_bind   attB2: mutant version of attB; recombination site for the Gateway® BP reaction BP Clonase™
   7826..7873    -  CDS            nucleoplasmin NLS: bipartite nuclear localization signal from nucleoplasmin
   7874..10372   -  CDS            Cas9(C): C-terminal portion of Streptococcus pyogenes Cas9 (Zetsche et al., 2015)
  10373..11974   -  CDS            dCas9(N): N-terminal portion of catalytically inactive Streptococcus pyogenes dCas9 carrying the D10A mutation (Zetsche et al., 2015)
>Addgene plasmid #248566 | pHAGE-dCas9 | addgene full sequence | sequence record 493009 | Addgene NGS Result
GGCTGCTGGGACTCCGTGGATACCGACCTTCCGCTTCTTCTTTGGGGCCATCTTATCGTCATCGTCTTTG
TAATCAATATCATGATCCTTGTAGTCTCCGTCGTGGTCCTTATAGTCCATGGTGAAGGGGGCGGCCGCGG
AGCCTGCTTTTTTGTACAAACTTGTTGATGGGCTCGAGGATATCACCGGTAGGGATCCTCTAGAGTCCGG
AGGCTGGATCGGTCCCGGTGTCTTCTATGGAGGTCAAAACAGCGTGGATGGCGTCTCCAGGCGATCTGAC
GGTTCACTAAACGAGCTCGTCGACGATCTCTATCACTGATAGGGAGATCTCTATCACTGATAGGGAGAGC
TCTGCTTATATAGACCTCCCACCGTACACGCCTACCGCCCATTTGCGTCAATGGGGCGGAGTTGTTACGA
CATTTTGGAAAGTCCCGTTGATTTTGGTGCCAAAACAAACTCCCATTGACGTCAATGGGGTGGAGACTTG
GAAATCCCCGTGAGTCAAACCGCTATCCACGCCCATTGATGTACTGCCAAAACCGCATCACCATGGTAAT
AGCGATGACTAATACGTAGATGTACTGCCAAGTAGGAAAGTCCCATAAGGTCATGTACTGGGCATAATGC
CAGGCGGGCCATTTACCGTCATTGACGTCAATAGGGGGCGTACTTGGCATATGATACACTTGATGTACTG
CCAAGTGGGCAGTTTACCGTAAATACTCCACCCATTGACGTCAATGGAAAGTCCCTATTGGCGTTACTAT
GGGAACATACGTCATTATTGACGTCAATGGGCGGGGGTCGTGGGGCGGTCAGCCAGGCGGGCCATTTACC
GTAAGTTATGTAACGACATGCATGGCTAGCCTAGTCCAAACTGGATCTCTGCTGTCCCTGTAATAAACCC
GAAAATTTTGAATTTTTGTAATTTGTTTTTGTAATTCTTTAGTTTGTATGTCTGTTGCTATTATGTCTAC
TATTCTTTCCCCTGCACTGTACCCCCCAATCCCCCCTTTTCTTTTAAAATTGTGGATGAATACTGCCATT
TGTGAATTCGGCGATACCGTCGAGATCCGTTCACTAATCGAATGGATCTGTCTCTGTCTCTCTCTCCACC
TTCTTCTTCTATTCCTTCGGGCCTGTCGGGTCCCCTCGGGGTTGGGAGGTGGGTCTGAAACGATAATGGT
GAATATCCCTGCCTAACTCTATTCACTATAGAAAGTACAGCAAAAACTATTCTTAAACCTACCAAGCCTC
CTACTATCATTATGAATAATTTTATATACCACAGCCAATTTGTTATGTTAAACCAATTCCACAAACTTGC
CCATTTATCTAATTCCAATAATTCTTGTTCATTCTTTTCTTGCTGGTTTTGCGATTCTTCAATTAAGGAG
TGTATTAAGCTTGTGTAATTGTTAATTTCTCTGTCCCACTCCATCCAGGTCGTGTGATTCCAAATCTGTT
CCAGAGATTTATTACTCCAACTAGCATTCCAAGGCACAGCAGTGGTGCAAATGAGTTTTCCAGAGCAACC
CCAAATCCCCAGGAGCTGTTGATCCTTTAGGTATCTTTCCACAGCCAGGATTCTTGCCTGGAGCTGCTTG
ATGCCCCAGACTGTGAGTTGCAACAGATGCTGTTGCGCCTCAATAGCCCTCAGCAAATTGTTCTGCTGCT
GCACTATACCAGACAATAATTGTCTGGCCTGTACCGTCAGCGTCATTGACGCTGCGCCCATAGTGCTTCC
TGCTGCTCCCAAGAACCCAAGGAACAAAGCTCCTATTCCCACTGCTCTTTTTTCTCTCTGCACCACTCTT
CTCTTTGCCTTGGTGGGTGCTACTCCTAATGGTTCAATTTTTACTACTTTATATTTATATAATTCACTTC
TCCAATTGTCCCTCATATCTCCTCCTCCAGGTCTGAAGATCAGCGGCCGGCCGCTTGCTGTGCGGTGGTC
TTACTTTTGTTTTGCTCTTCCTCTATCTTGTCTAAAGCTTCCTTGGTGTCTTTTATCTCTATCCTTTGAT
GCACACAATAGAGGGTTGCTACTGTATTATATAATGATCTAAGTTCTTCTGATCCTGTCTGAAGGGATGG
TTGTAGCTGTCCCAGTATTTGTCTACAGCCTTCTGATGTTTCTAACAGGCCAGGATTAACTGCGAATCGT
TCTAGCTCCCTGCTTGCCCATACTATATGTTTTAATTTATATTTTTTCTTTCCCCCTGGCCTTAACCGAA
TTTTTTCCCATCGCGATCTAATTCTCCCCCGCTTAATACTGACGCTCTCGCACCCATCTCTCTCCTTCTA
GCCTCCGCTAGTCAAAATTTTTGGCGTACTCACCAGTCGCCGCCCCTCGCCTCTTGCCGTGCGCGCTTCA
GCAAGCCGAGTCCTGCGTCGAGAGAGCTCCTCTGGTTTCCCTTTCGCTTTCAAGTCCCTGTTCGGGCGCC
ACTGCTAGAGATTTTCCACACTGACTAAAAGGGTCTGAGGGATCTCTAGTTACCAGAGTCACACAACAGA
CGGGCACACACTACTTGAAGCACTCAAGGCAAGCTTTATTGAGGCTTAAGCAGTGGGTTCCCTAGTTAGC
CAGAGAGCTCCCAGGCTCAGATCTGGTCTAACCAGAGAGACCCAGTACAGGCAAAAAGCAGCTGCTTATA
TGCAGGATCTGAGGGCTCGCCACTCCCCAGTCCCGCCCAGGCCACGCCTCCCTGGAAAGTCCCCAGCGGA
AAGTCCCTTGTAGCAAGCTCGATATCAGCAGTTCTTGAAGTACTCCGGATGCAGCTCTCGGGCCACGTGA
TGAAATGCTAGGCGGCTGTCAAACCTCCACTCTAACACTTCTCTCTCCGGGTCATCCATCCCATGCAGGC
TCACAGGGTGTAACAAGCTGGTGTTCTCTCCTTTATTGGCCTCTTCTACCTTATCTGGCTCAACTGGTAC
TAGCTTGTAGCACCATCCAAAGGTCAGTGGATATCTGACCCCTGGCCCTGGTGTGTAGTTCTGCTAATCA
GGGAAGTAGCCTTGTGTGTGGTAGATCCACAGATCAAGGATATCTTGTCTTCTTTGGGAGTGAATTAGCC
CTTCCAACTACTAAGTTTGTAGTACATATTTAACAAATACAATTTCTTTAAAATGAAAATAATTCAGAGG
AATCACAGGTTTAGAGTAAATGAAACCACAGGTAATTGGCAGTGGTAATAGGGTATGGGGTGGGAAGTTT
GGGATGATTTTGGTTAGCTTGAGTTATCCAGTTGATCCAGACATGATAAGATACATTGATGAGTTTGGAC
AAACCACAACTAGAATGCAGTGAAAAAAATGCTTTATTTGTGAAATTCGTAATCATGTCATAGCTGTTTC
CTGTGTGAAATTGTTATCCGCTCACAATTCCACACAACATACGAGCCGGAAGCATAAAGTGTAAAGCCTG
GGGTGCCTAATGAGTGAGCTAACTCACATTAATTGCGTTGCGCTCACTGCCCGCTTTCCAGTCGGGAAAC
CTGTCGTGCCACGGGGAGCTTTTTGCAAAAGCCTAGGCCTCCAAAAAAGCCTCCTCACTACTTCTGGAAT
AGCTCAGAGGCCGAGGCGGCCTCGGCCTCTGCATAAATAAAAAAAATTAGTCAGCCATGAGCTTGCTGCA
TTAATGAATCGGCCAACGCGCGGGGAGAGGCGGTTTGCGTATTGGGCGCTCTTCCGCTTCCTCGCTCACT
GACTCGCTGCGCTCGGTCGTTCGGCTGCGGCGAGCGGTATCAGCTCACTCAAAGGCGGTAATACGGTTAT
CCACAGAATCAGGGGATAACGCAGGAAAGAACATGTGAGCAAAAGGCCAGCAAAAGGCCAGGAACCGTAA
AAAGGCCGCGTTGCTGGCGTTTTTCCATAGGCTCCGCCCCCCTGACGAGCATCACAAAAATCGACGCTCA
AGTCAGAGGTGGCGAAACCCGACAGGACTATAAAGATACCAGGCGTTTCCCCCTGGAAGCTCCCTCGTGC
GCTCTCCTGTTCCGACCCTGCCGCTTACCGGATACCTGTCCGCCTTTCTCCCTTCGGGAAGCGTGGCGCT
TTCTCATAGCTCACGCTGTAGGTATCTCAGTTCGGTGTAGGTCGTTCGCTCCAAGCTGGGCTGTGTGCAC
GAACCCCCCGTTCAGCCCGACCGCTGCGCCTTATCCGGTAACTATCGTCTTGAGTCCAACCCGGTAAGAC
ACGACTTATCGCCACTGGCAGCAGCCACTGGTAACAGGATTAGCAGAGCGAGGTATGTAGGCGGTGCTAC
AGAGTTCTTGAAGTGGTGGCCTAACTACGGCTACACTAGAAGAACAGTATTTGGTATCTGCGCTCTGCTG
AAGCCAGTTACCTTCGGAAAAAGAGTTGGTAGCTCTTGATCCGGCAAACAAACCACCGCTGGTAGCGGTG
GTTTTTTTGTTTGCAAGCAGCAGATTACGCGCAGAAAAAAAGGATCTCAAGAAGATCCTTTGATCTTTTC
TACGGGGTCTGACGCTCAGTGGAACGAAAACTCACGTTAAGGGATTTTGGTCATGAGATTATCAAAAAGG
ATCTTCACCTAGATCCTTTTAAATTAAAAATGAAGTTTTAAATCAATCTAAAGTATATATGAGTAAACTT
GGTCTGACAGTTACCAATGCTTAATCAGTGAGGCACCTATCTCAGCGATCTGTCTATTTCGTTCATCCAT
AGTTGCCTGACTCCCCGTCGTGTAGATAACTACGATACGGGAGGGCTTACCATCTGGCCCCAGTGCTGCA
ATGATACCGCGAGACCCACGCTCACCGGCTCCAGATTTATCAGCAATAAACCAGCCAGCCGGAAGGGCCG
AGCGCAGAAGTGGTCCTGCAACTTTATCCGCCTCCATCCAGTCTATTAATTGTTGCCGGGAAGCTAGAGT
AAGTAGTTCGCCAGTTAATAGTTTGCGCAACGTTGTTGCCATTGCTACAGGCATCGTGGTGTCACGCTCG
TCGTTTGGTATGGCTTCATTCAGCTCCGGTTCCCAACGATCAAGGCGAGTTACATGATCCCCCATGTTGT
GCAAAAAAGCGGTTAGCTCCTTCGGTCCTCCGATCGTTGTCAGAAGTAAGTTGGCCGCAGTGTTATCACT
CATGGTTATGGCAGCACTGCATAATTCTCTTACTGTCATGCCATCCGTAAGATGCTTTTCTGTGACTGGT
GAGTACTCAACCAAGTCATTCTGAGAATAGTGTATGCGGCGACCGAGTTGCTCTTGCCCGGCGTCAACAC
GGGATAATACCGCGCCACATAGCAGAACTTTAAAAGTGCTCATCATTGGAAAACGTTCTTCGGGGCGAAA
ACTCTCAAGGATCTTACCGCTGTTGAGATCCAGTTCGATGTAACCCACTCGTGCACCCAACTGATCTTCA
GCATCTTTTACTTTCACCAGCGTTTCTGGGTGAGCAAAAACAGGAAGGCAAAATGCCGCAAAAAAGGGAA
TAAGGGCGACACGGAAATGTTGAATACTCATACTCTTCCTTTTTCAATATTATTGAAGCATTTATCAGGG
TTATTGTCTCATGAGCGGATACATATTTGAATGTATTTAGAAAAATAAACAAATAGGGGTTCCGCGCACA
TTTCCCCGAAAAGTGCCACCTGACGTCTAAGAAACCATTATTATCATGACATTAACCTATAAAAATAGGC
GTATCACGAGGCCCTTTCGTCTTCAAGAATGATCTAGCCCTTTCCTTAATTAACCCGGGCCTCTCACTCT
CTGATATTCATTTCTTTGCAAGTTATAAATACTGAATAATAAGATGACATGAACTACTACTGCTAGAGAT
TTTCCACACTGACTAAAAGGGTCTGAGGGATCTCTAGTTACCAGAGTCACACAACAGACGGGCACACACT
ACTTGAAGCACTCAAGGCAAGCTTTATTGAGGCTTAAGCAGTGGGTTCCCTAGTTAGCCAGAGAGCTCCC
AGGCTCAGATCTGGTCTAACCAGAGAGACCCAGTACAAGCAAAAAGCAGATCTTGTCTTCGTTGGGAGTG
AATTAGCCCTTCCAGTCCCCCCTTTTCTTTTAAAAAGTGGCTAAGATCTACAGCTGCCTTGTAAGTCATT
GGTCTTAAAGGATCTCAGGCGGGGAGGCGGCCCAAAGGGAGATCCGACTCGTCTGAGGGCGAAGGCGAAG
ACGCGGAAGAGGCCGCAGAGCCGGCAGCAGGCCGCGGGAAGGAAGGTCCGCTGGATTGAGGGCCGAAGGG
ACGTAGCAGAAGGACGTCCCGCGCAGAATCCAGGTGGCAACACAGGCGAGCAGCCAAGGAAAGGACGATG
ATTTCCCCGACAACACCACGGAATTGTCAGTGCCCAACAGCCGAGCCCCTGTCCAGCAGCGGGCAAGGCA
GGCGGCGATGAGTTCCGCCGTGGCAATAGGGAGGGGGAAAGCGAAAGTCCCGGAAAGGAGCTGACAGGTG
GTGGCAATGCCCCAACCAGTGGGGGTTGCGTCAGCAAACACAGTGCACACCACGCCACGTTGCCTGACAA
CGGGCCACAACTCCTCATAAAGAGACAGCAACCAGGATTTATACAAGGAGGAGAAAATGAAAGCCATACG
GGAAGCAATAGCATGATACAAAGGCATTAAAGCAGCGTATCCACATAGCGTAAAAGGAGCAACATAGTTA
AGAATACCAGTCAATCTTTCACAAATTTTGTAATCCAGAGGTTGATTAGGATCTATCGATGCATGGGGTC
GTGCGCTCCTTTCGGTCGGGCGCTGCGGGTCGTGGGGCGGGCGTTAGCCCTCCCACACATAACCAGAGGG
CAGCAATTCACGAATCCCAACTGCCGTCGGCTGTCCATCACTGTCCTTCACTATGGCTTTGATCCCAGGA
TGCAGATCGAGAAGCACCTGTCGGCACCGTCCGCAGGGGCTCAAGATGCCCCTGTTCTCATTTCCGATCG
CGACGATACAAGTCAGGTTGCCAGCTGCCGCAGCAGCAGCAGTGCCCAGCACCACGAGTTCTGCACAAGG
TCCCCCAGTAAAATGATATACATTGACACCAGTGAAGATGCGGCCGTCGCTAGAGAGAGCTGCGCTGGCG
ACGCTGTAGTCTTCAGAGATGGGGATGCTGTTGATTGTAGCCGTTGCTCTTTCAATGAGGGTGGATTCTT
CTTGAGACAAAGGCTTGGCCATGGTAAGCTTGGGCTGCAGGTCGAAAGGCCCGGAGATGAGGAAGAGGAG
AACAGCGCGGCAGACGTGCGCTTTTGAAGCGTGCAGAATGCCGGGCCTCCGGAGGACCTTCGGGCGCCCG
CCCCGCCCCTGAGCCCGCCCCTGAGCCCGCCCCCGGACCCACCCCTTCCCAGCCTCTGAGCCCAGAAAGC
GAAGGAGCAAAGCTGCTATTGGCCGCTGCCCCAAAGGCCTACCCGCTTCCATTGCTCAGCGGTGCTGTCC
ATCTGCACGAGACTAGTGAGACGTGCTACTTCCATTTGTCACGTCCTGCACGACGCGAGCTGCGGGGCGG
GGGGGAACTTCCTGACTAGGGGAGGAGTAGAAGGTGGCGCGAAGGGGCCACCAAAGAACGGAGCCGGTTG
GCGCCTACCGGTGGATGTGGAATGTGTGCGAGGCCAGAGGCCACTTGTGTAGCGCCAAGTGCCCAGCGGG
GCTGCTAAAGCGCATGCTCCAGACTGCCTTGGGAAAAGCGCCTCCCCTACCCGGTAGAATTTCTAGTTTA
ATTAATCATTACTAAGCGTAGTCTGGGACGTCGTATGGGTATTCGAACCGCGGGCCCTCTAGGCTACCTA
GCTATGCGCAAACCACTTTGTACAAGAAAGCTGGGTCGGCGCGCCCACCCTTTTACTTTTTCTTTTTTGC
CTGGCCGGCCTTTTTCGTGGCCGCCGGCCTTTTGTCGCCTCCCAGCTGAGACAGGTCGATCCGTGTCTCG
TACAGGCCGGTGATGCTCTGGTGGATCAGGGTGGCGTCCAGCACCTCTTTGGTGCTGGTGTACCTCTTCC
GGTCGATGGTGGTGTCAAAGTACTTGAAGGCGGCAGGGGCTCCCAGATTGGTCAGGGTAAACAGGTGGAT
GATATTCTCGGCCTGCTCTCTGATGGGCTTATCCCGGTGCTTGTTGTAGGCGGACAGCACTTTGTCCAGA
TTAGCGTCGGCCAGGATCACTCTCTTGGAGAACTCGCTGATCTGCTCGATGATCTCGTCCAGGTAGTGCT
TGTGCTGTTCCACAAACAGCTGTTTCTGCTCATTATCCTCGGGGGAGCCCTTCAGCTTCTCATAGTGGCT
GGCCAGGTACAGGAAGTTCACATATTTGGAGGGCAGGGCCAGTTCGTTTCCCTTCTGCAGTTCGCCGGCA
GAGGCCAGCATTCTCTTCCGGCCGTTTTCCAGCTCGAACAGGGAGTACTTAGGCAGCTTGATGATCAGGT
CCTTTTTCACTTCTTTGTAGCCCTTGGCTTCCAGAAAGTCGATGGGATTCTTCTCGAAGCTGCTTCTTTC
CATGATGGTGATCCCCAGCAGCTCTTTCACACTCTTCAGTTTCTTGGACTTGCCCTTTTCCACTTTGGCC
ACCACCAGCACAGAATAGGCCACGGTGGGGCTGTCGAAGCCGCCGTACTTCTTAGGGTCCCAGTCCTTCT
TTCTGGCGATCAGCTTATCGCTGTTCCTCTTGGGCAGGATAGACTCTTTGCTGAAGCCGCCTGTCTGCAC
CTCGGTCTTTTTCACGATATTCACTTGGGGCATGCTCAGCACTTTCCGCACGGTGGCAAAATCCCGGCCC
TTATCCCACACGATCTCCCCGGTTTCGCCGTTTGTCTCGATCAGAGGCCGCTTCCGGATCTCGCCGTTGG
CCAGGGTAATCTCGGTCTTGAAAAAGTTCATGATGTTGCTGTAGAAGAAGTACTTGGCGGTAGCCTTGCC
GATTTCCTGCTCGCTCTTGGCGATCATCTTCCGCACGTCGTACACCTTGTAGTCGCCGTACACGAACTCG
CTTTCCAGCTTAGGGTACTTTTTGATCAGGGCGGTTCCCACGACGGCGTTCAGGTAGGCGTCGTGGGCGT
GGTGGTAGTTGTTGATCTCGCGCACTTTGTAAAACTGGAAATCCTTCCGGAAATCGGACACCAGCTTGGA
CTTCAGGGTGATCACTTTCACTTCCCGGATCAGCTTGTCATTCTCGTCGTACTTAGTGTTCATCCGGGAG
TCCAGGATCTGTGCCACGTGCTTTGTGATCTGCCGGGTTTCCACCAGCTGTCTCTTGATGAAGCCGGCCT
TATCCAGTTCGCTCAGGCCGCCTCTCTCGGCCTTGGTCAGATTGTCGAACTTTCTCTGGGTAATCAGCTT
GGCGTTCAGCAGCTGCCGCCAGTAGTTCTTCATCTTCTTCACGACCTCTTCGGAGGGCACGTTGTCGCTC
TTGCCCCGGTTCTTGTCGCTTCTGGTCAGCACCTTGTTGTCGATGGAGTCGTCCTTCAGAAAGCTCTGAG
GCACGATAGCGTCCACATCGTAGTCGGACAGCCGGTTGATGTCCAGTTCCTGGTCCACGTACATATCCCG
CCCATTCTGCAGGTAGTACAGGTACAGCTTCTCGTTCTGCAGCTGGGTGTTTTCCACGGGGTGTTCTTTC
AGGATCTGGCTGCCCAGCTCTTTGATGCCCTCTTCGATCCGCTTCATTCTCTCGCGGCTGTTCTTCTGTC
CCTTCTGGGTGGTCTGGTTCTCTCTGGCCATTTCGATCACGATGTTCTCGGGCTTGTGCCGGCCCATCAC
TTTCACGAGCTCGTCCACCACCTTCACTGTCTGCAGGATGCCCTTCTTAATGGCGGGGCTGCCGGCCAGA
TTGGCAATGTGCTCGTGCAGGCTATCGCCCTGGCCGGACACCTGGGCTTTCTGGATGTCCTCTTTAAAGG
TCAGGCTGTCGTCGTGGATCAGCTGCATGAAGTTTCTGTTGGCGAAGCCGTCGGACTTCAGGAAATCCAG
GATTGTCTTGCCGGACTGCTTGTCCCGGATGCCGTTGATCAGCTTCCGGCTCAGCCTGCCCCAGCCGGTG
TATCTCCGCCGCTTCAGCTGCTTCATCACTTTGTCGTCGAACAGGTGGGCATAGGTTTTCAGCCGTTCCT
CGATCATCTCTCTGTCCTCAAACAGTGTCAGGGTCAGCACGATATCTTCCAGAATGTCCTCGTTTTCCTC
ATTGTCCAGGAAGTCCTTGTCCTTGATAATTTTCAGCAGATCGTGGTATGTGCCCAGGGAGGCGTTGAAC
CGATCTTCCACGCCGGAGATTTCCACGGAGTCGAAGCACTCGATTTTCTTGAAGTAGTCCTCTTTCAGCT
GCTTCACGGTCACTTTCCGGTTGGTCTTGAACAGCAGGTCCACGATGGCCTTTTTCTGCTCGCCGCTCAG
GAAGGCGGGCTTTCTCATTCCCTCGGTCACGTATTTCACTTTGGTCAGCTCGTTATACACGGTGAAGTAC
TCGTACAGCAGGCTGTGCTTGGGCAGCACCTTCTCGTTGGGCAGGTTCTTATCGAAGTTGGTCATCCGCT
CGATGAAGCTCTGGGCGGAAGCGCCCTTGTCCACCACTTCCTCGAAGTTCCAGGGGGTGATGGTTTCCTC
GCTCTTTCTGGTCATCCAGGCGAATCTGCTGTTTCCCCTGGCCAGAGGGCCCACGTAGTAGGGGATGCGG
AAGGTCAGGATCTTCTCGATCTTTTCCCGGTTGTCCTTCAGGAATGGGTAAAAATCTTCCTGCCGCCGCA
GAATGGCGTGCAGCTCTCCCAGGTGGATCTGGTGGGGGATGCTGCCGTTGTCGAAGGTCCGCTGCTTCCG
CAGCAGGTCCTCTCTGTTCAGCTTCACGAGCAGTTCCTCGGTGCCGTCCATCTTTTCCAGGATGGGCTTG
ATGAACTTGTAGAACTCTTCCTGGCTGGCTCCGCCGTCAATGTAGCCGGCGTAGCCGTTCTTGCTCTGGT
CGAAGAAAATCTCTTTGTACTTCTCAGGCAGCTGCTGCCGCACGAGAGCTTTCAGCAGGGTCAGGTCCTG
GTGGTGCTCGTCGTATCTCTTGATCATAGAGGCGCTCAGGGGGGCCTTGGTGATCTCGGTGTTCACTCTC
AGGATGTCGCTCAGCAGGATGGCGTCGGACAGGTTCTTGGCGGCCAGAAACAGGTCGGCGTACTGGTCGC
CGATCTGGGCCAGCAGGTTGTCCAGGTCGTCGTCGTAGGTGTCCTTGCTCAGCTGCAGTTTGGCATCCTC
GGCCAGGTCGAAGTTGCTCTTGAAGTTGGGGGTCAGGCCCAGGCTCAGGGCAATCAGGTTTCCGAACAGG
CCATTCTTCTTCTCGCCGGGCAGCTGGGCGATCAGATTTTCCAGCCGTCTGCTCTTGCTCAGTCTGGCAG
ACAGGATGGCCTTGGCGTCCACGCCGCTGGCGTTGATGGGGTTTTCCTCGAACAGCTGGTTGTAGGTCTG
CACCAGCTGGATGAACAGCTTGTCCACGTCGCTGTTGTCGGGGTTCAGGTCGCCCTCGATCAGGAAGTGG
CCCCGGAACTTGATCATGTGGGCCAGGGCCAGATAGATCAGCCGCAGGTCGGCCTTGTCGGTGCTGTCCA
CCAGTTTCTTTCTCAGGTGGTAGATGGTGGGGTACTTCTCGTGGTAGGCCACCTCGTCCACGATGTTGCC
GAAGATGGGGTGCCGCTCGTGCTTCTTATCCTCTTCCACCAGGAAGGACTCTTCCAGTCTGTGGAAGAAG
CTGTCGTCCACCTTGGCCATCTCGTTGCTGAAGATCTCTTGCAGATAGCAGATCCGGTTCTTCCGTCTGG
TGTATCTTCTTCTGGCGGTTCTCTTCAGCCGGGTGGCCTCGGCTGTTTCGCCGCTGTCGAACAGCAGGGC
TCCGATCAGGTTCTTCTTGATGCTGTGCCGGTCGGTGTTGCCCAGCACCTTGAATTTCTTGCTGGGCACC
TTGTACTCGTCGGTGATCACGGCCCAGCCCACAGAGTTGGTGCCGATGGCCAGGCCGATGCTGTACTTCT
TGTC
